Addgene plasmid #213049: pG3H-PE3max-attR1R2
Purpose: Destination vector Expressing nCas9 and RT fusion protein and carrying Gateway recombination sites
Depositing lab: Bing Yang. Depositing organization: University of Missouri at Columbia. Publication: Modularly assembled multiplex prime editors for simultaneous editing of agronomically important genes in rice. Gupta A, Liu B, Raza S, Chen QJ, Yang B. Plant Commun. 2023 Oct 26:100741. doi: 10.1016/j.xplc.2023.100741. PubMed 37897041.
Backbone
  Vector backbone: pGreen3
  Vector type: Plant Expression ; Note: this plasmid needs helper pVS1-VIR2 for replication in Agrobacterium
  Selectable markers: Hygromycin
Growth in bacteria
  Bacterial resistance: Kanamycin, 50 μg/mL
  Growth temperature: 37°C
  Growth strain: ccdB Survival
  Growth instructions: The final plasmid derived from this Gateway destination vector needs the helper vector pVS1-VIR2 (Addgene Plasmid #134745) for replication in Agrobacterium.
  Copy number: High Copy
Gene/Insert 1
  Gene/Insert name: Cas9 nickase (alt name: nCas9)
  Species: Synthetic; Streptococcus pyogenes
  Insert size (bp): 4104
  Mutation: H840A, R240K, N413K,
  GenBank ID: NC_002737
Gene/Insert 2
  Gene/Insert name: M-MLV Reverse Transcriptase (alt name: M-MLV RT)
  Species: Synthetic; Moloney Murine Leukemia Virus
  Insert size (bp): 2073
  GenBank ID: AAC82568.2
Terms and licenses: Academic/Nonprofit Terms; Industry Terms: Not Available to Industry
How to cite: pG3H-PE3max-attR1R2 was a gift from Bing Yang (Addgene plasmid # 213049 ; http://n2t.net/addgene:213049 ; RRID:Addgene_213049)
