[The description below was written by a language model from this plasmid's Addgene catalogue record and pLannotate feature annotations shown in this document.]
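Description:
pG3H-PE3max-attR1R2 is a 16.3 kb plant-expression binary vector built on the pGreen3 backbone. It serves as a Gateway destination vector for assembling prime-editing constructs, developed in the context of multiplex prime editing in rice. In E. coli it is maintained at high copy from a ColE1/pUC-type origin under kanamycin selection (aphA-3). A second annotated origin (labelled oriV by the automated annotation) lies next to it. The plasmid cannot replicate on its own in Agrobacterium, so it and its derivatives need the helper plasmid pVS1-VIR2. Because the unrecombined vector carries the ccdB toxin gene, it must be propagated in a ccdB-tolerant strain.

The payload sits between nopaline-type right and left T-DNA border repeats. Next to the right border is the Gateway cassette, with attR1 and attR2 flanking ccdB. An LR reaction replaces this cassette with an entry-clone insert, and ccdB counter-selects against non-recombinant plasmids. The publication title suggests the incoming inserts are modular guide-RNA arrays, though the record does not specify this. A fragment of the Arabidopsis HSP18.2 terminator follows attR2.

Downstream, the maize polyubiquitin promoter drives the prime editor, which is terminated by the pea rbcS-E9 terminator. The editor is a Streptococcus pyogenes Cas9 nickase (recorded mutations H840A, R240K and N413K) fused to Moloney murine leukemia virus reverse transcriptase. The annotation software labels the reverse transcriptase as a gag-pol fragment.

Transformed plant cells are selected with hygromycin through a hygromycin phosphotransferase gene under an enhanced CaMV 35S promoter with the CaMV polyadenylation signal. Scattered attB sites, an OCS terminator fragment and lac remnants appear to be leftovers from cloning.
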