Features (pLannotate 1.2.2; 29 found; start..end, strand, type, name):
      1..25      -  misc_feature   RB T-DNA repeat: right border repeat from nopaline C58 T-DNA
     59..183     +  protein_bind   attR1: mutant version of attR; recombination site for the Gateway® LR reaction LR Clonase™
    208..238     +  promoter       lac UV5 promoter: E. coli lac promoter with an "up" mutation
    260..340     +  intron         PDK intron (fragment): pdk; modified pyruvate orthophosphate dikinase intron from Flaveria trinervia 3.0
    431..589     +  CDS            ccdA (fragment): CCDA_ECO57 - Also known as H, letA. Experimental evidence at protein level: Swiss-Prot protein existence level 1. Antitoxin component of a type II toxin-antitoxin (TA) system which inhibits the post-segregational killing (PSK) of plasmid-free cells, also referred to as a plasmid addiction system. Binds to and blocks the activity of CcdB; will also remove bound CcdB protein from the CcdB-GyrA complex by forming a CcdA-CcdB complex, a process termed rejuvenation. Functions as a transcriptional corepressor for the ccdAB operon, repression also requires CcdB (By similarity). From Escherichia coli
    594..896     +  CDS            ccdB: CCDB_ECOLI - Also known as G, letB, letD. Experimental evidence at protein level: Swiss-Prot protein existence level 1. Toxic component of a type II toxin-antitoxin (TA) system, functioning in plasmid maintainence. Responsible for the post- segregational killing (PSK) of plasmid-free cells, also referred to as a plasmid addiction system. Half-life of over 2 hours. Cell killing by CcdB is accompanied by filamentation, defects in chromosome and plasmid segregation, defects in cell division, formation of anucleate cells, decreased DNA synthesis and plasmid loss. Interferes with the activity of DN
    940..1064    -  protein_bind   attR2: mutant version of attR; recombination site for the Gateway® LR reaction LR Clonase™
   1063..1263    +  terminator     HSP terminator (fragment): efficient transcription terminator from the Arabidopsis thaliana heat shock protein 18.2 gene (Nagaya et al., 2010)
   1266..3254    +  promoter       Ubi promoter: maize polyubiquitin gene promoter
   3328..7428    +  CDS            cas9: CAS9_STRP1 - Also known as csn1 From Streptococcus pyogenes serotype M1.
   7531..9561    +  CDS            gag-pol (fragment): POL_MLVMS - Experimental evidence at protein level: Swiss-Prot protein existence level 1. [Integrase]: Catalyzes viral DNA integration into the host chromosome, by performing a series of DNA cutting and joining reactions. This enzyme activity takes place after virion entry into a cell and reverse transcription of the RNA genome in dsDNA. The first step in the integration process is 3' processing. This step requires a complex comprising the viral genome, matrix protein and integrase. This complex is called the pre-integration complex (PIC). The integrase protein removes 2 nucleotides from each
   9673..10305   +  terminator     E9 terminator: terminator and polyadenylation signal from the pea rbcS-E9 gene
  10356..10380   +  protein_bind   attB2: mutant version of attB; recombination site for the Gateway® BP reaction BP Clonase™
  10441..10588   +  terminator     OCS terminator (fragment): octopine synthase terminator
  10653..10673   +  protein_bind   attB4: mutant version of attB; core recombination site for the Gateway® BP reaction BP Clonase™
  10723..10745   -  protein_bind   lac operator (fragment): The lac repressor binds to the lac operator to inhibit transcription in E. coli. This inhibition can be relieved by adding lactose or isopropyl-β-D-thiogalactopyranoside (IPTG). lac repressor encoded by lacI
  10749..10779   -  promoter       lac promoter: promoter for the E. coli lac operon
  10794..10815   -  protein_bind   CAP binding site: CAP binding activates transcription in the presence of cAMP. E. coli catabolite activator protein
  10828..10916   -  CDS            lacI (fragment): lac repressor; lacI; The lac repressor binds to the lac operator to inhibit transcription in E. coli. This inhibition can be relieved by adding lactose or isopropyl-β-D-thiogalactopyranoside (IPTG).
  11006..11682   +  promoter       CaMV 35S promoter (enhanced): cauliflower mosaic virus 35S promoter with a duplicated enhancer region
  11749..12774   +  CDS            HygR: hygromycin B phosphotransferase confers resistance to hygromycin
  12815..12989   +  polyA_signal   CaMV poly(A) signal: cauliflower mosaic virus polyadenylation signal
  13067..13091   -  misc_feature   LB T-DNA repeat: left border repeat from nopaline C58 T-DNA
  13379..13399   -  protein_bind   attB3: mutant version of attB; core recombination site for the Gateway® BP reaction BP Clonase™
  13671..14465   +  CDS            KanR: aminoglycoside phosphotransferase; aphA-3; confers resistance to kanamycin
  14524..14567   -  terminator     rrnB T1 terminator: Escherichia coli rrnB; transcription terminator T1 from the E. coli rrnB gene
  14699..14726   +  terminator     rrnB T2 terminator: transcription terminator T2 from the E. coli rrnB gene
  14832..15420   +  rep_origin     ori: high-copy-number ColE1/pMB1/pBR322/pUC origin of replication
  15535..16145   +  rep_origin     oriV: origin of replication for the bacterial F plasmid
>Addgene plasmid #213049 | pG3H-PE3max-attR1R2 | addgene full sequence | sequence record 422145 | Addgene NGS Result
GTTTACCCGCCAATATATCCTGTCAAACACTGATAGTTTAAAGCTAGAGACGGGGATCACAAGTTTGTAC
AAAAAAGCTGAACGAGAAACGTAAAATGATATAAATATCAATATATTAAATTAGATTTTGCATAAAAAAC
AGACTACATAATACTGTAAAACACAACATATCCAGTCACTATGGCGGCCGCATTAGGCACCCCAGGCTTT
ACACTTTATGCTTCCGGCTCGTATAATGTGTGGATTTTGAGTTAGGATCGATCCGGCTTACTAAAAGCCA
GATAACAGTATGCGTATTTGCGCGCTGATTTTTGCGGTATAAGAATATATACTGATATGTATACCCGAAG
TATGTCAAAAAGAGGTATGCTATGAAGCAGCGTATTACAGTGACAGTTGACAGCGACAGCTATCAGTTGC
TCAAGGCATATATGATGTCAATATCTCCGGTCTGGTAAGCACAACCATGCAGAATGAAGCCCGTCGTCTG
CGTGCCGAACGCTGGAAAGCGGAAAATCAGGAAGGGATGGCTGAGGTCGCCCGGTTTATTGAAATGAACG
GCTCTTTTGCTGACGAGAACAGGGGCTGGTGAAATGCAGTTTAAGGTTTACACCTATAAAAGAGAGAGCC
GTTATCGTCTGTTTGTGGATGTACAGAGTGATATTATTGACACGCCCGGGCGACGGATGGTGATCCCCCT
GGCCAGTGCACGTCTGCTGTCAGATAAAGTCTCCCGTGAACTTTACCCGGTGGTGCATATCGGGGATGAA
AGCTGGCGCATGATGACCACCGATATGGCCAGTGTGCCGGTCTCCGTTATCGGGGAAGAAGTGGCTGATC
TCAGCCACCGCGAAAATGACATCAAAAACGCCATTAACCTGATGTTCTGGGGAATATAAATGTCAGGCTC
CCTTATACACAGCCAGTCTGCAGGTCGACCATAGTGACTGGATATGTTGTGTTTTACAGTATTATGTAGT
CTGTTTTTTATGCAAAATCTAATTTAATATATTGATATTTATATCATTTTACGTTTCTCGTTCAGCTTTC
TTGTACAAAGTGGTGCTTAAGTTTGTGTTTTTTTCTTGGCTTGTTGTGTTATGAATTTGTGGCTTTTTCT
AATATTAAATGAATGTAAGATCTCATTATAATGAATAAACAAATGTTTCTATAATCCATTGTGAATGTTT
TGTTGGATCTCTTCTGCAGCATATAACTACTGTATGTGCTATGGTATGGACTATGGAATATGATTAAAGA
TAACTAGTGCAGCGTGACCCGGTCGTGCCCCTCACTAGAGATAATGAGCATTGCATGTCTAAGTTATAAA
AAATTACCACATATTTTTTTTGTCACACTTGTTTGAAGTGCAGTTTATCTATCTTTATACATATATTTAA
ACTTTACTCTACGAATAATATAATCTATAGTACTACAATAATATCAGTGTTTTAGAGAATCATATAAATG
AACAGTTAGACATGGTCTAAAGGACAATTGAGTATTTTGACAACAGGACTCTACAGTTTTATCTTTTTAG
TGTGCATGTGTTCTCCTTTTTTTTTGCAAATAGCTTCACCTATATAATACTTCATCCATTTTATTAGTAC
ATCCATTTAGGGTTTAGGGTTAATGGTTTTTATAGACTAATTTTTTTAGTACATCTATTTTATTCTATTT
TAGCCTCTAAATTAAGAAAACTAAAACTCTATTTTAGTTTTTTTATTTAATAATTTAGATATAAAATAGA
ATAAAATAAAGTGACTAAAAATTAAACAAATACCCTTTAAGAAATTAAAAAAACTAAGGAAACATTTTTC
TTGTTTCGAGTAGATAATGCCAGCCTGTTAAACGCCGTCGACGAGTCTAACGGACACCAACCAGCGAACC
AGCAGCGTCGCGTCGGGCCAAGCGAAGCAGACGGCACGGCATCTCTGTCGCTGCCTCTGGACCCCTCTCG
AGAGTTCCGCTCCACCGTTGGACTTGCTCCGCTGTCGGCATCCAGAAATTGCGTGGCGGAGCGGCAGACG
TGAGCCGGCACGGCAGGCGGCCTCCTCCTCCTCTCACGGCACCGGCAGCTACGGGGGATTCCTTTCCCAC
CGCTCCTTCGCTTTCCCTTCCTCGCCCGCCGTAATAAATAGACACCCCCTCCACACCCTCTTTCCCCAAC
CTCGTGTTGTTCGGAGCGCACACACACACAACCAGATCTCCCCCAAATCCACCCGTCGGCACCTCCGCTT
CAAGGTACGCCGCTCGTCCTCCCCCCCCCCCCCTCTCTACCTTCTCTAGATCGGCGTTCCGGTCCATGCT
TAGGGCCCGGTAGTTCTACTTCTGTTCATGTTTGTGTTAGATCCGTGTTTGTGTTAGATCCGTGCTGCTA
GCGTTCGTACACGGATGCGACCTGTACGTCAGACACGTTCTGATTGCTAACTTGCCAGTGTTTCTCTTTG
GGGAATCCTGGGATGGCTCTAGCCGTTCCGCAGACGGGATCGATTTCATGATTTTTTTTGTTTCGTTGCA
TAGGGTTTGGTTTGCCCTTTTCCTTTATTTCAATATATGCCGTGCACTTGTTTGTCGGGTCATCTTTTCA
TGCTTTTTTTTGTCTTGGTTGTGATGATGTGGTCTGGTTGGGCGGTCGTTCTAGATCGGAGTACAATTCT
GTTTCAAACTACCTGGTGGATTTATTAATTTTGGATCTGTATGTGTGTGCCATACATATTCATAGTTACG
AATTGAAGATGATGGATGGAAATATCGATCTAGGATAGGTATACATGTTGATGCGGGTTTTACTGATGCA
TATACAGAGATGCTTTTTGTTCGCTTGGTTGTGATGATGTGGTGTGGTTGGGCGGTCGTTCATTCGTTCT
AGATCGGAGTAGAATACTGTTTCAAACTACCTGGTGTATTTATTAATTTTGGAACTGTATGTGTGTGTCA
TACATCTTCATAGTTACGAGTTTAAGATGGATGGAAATATCGATCTAGGATAGGTATACATGTTGATGTG
GGTTTTACTGATGCATATACATGATGGCATATGCAGCATCTATTCATATGCTCTAACCTTGAGTACCTAT
CTATTATAATAAACAAGTATGTTTTATAATTATTTTGATCTTGATATACTTGGATGATGGCATATGCAGC
AGCTATATGTGGATTTTTTTAGCCCTGCCTTCATACGCTATTTATTTGCTTGGTACTGTTTCTTTTGTCG
ATGCTCACCCTGTTGTTTGGTGTTACTTCTGCAGGTACCTAGGCCTCTAGATGAAGAGGACAGCCGATGG
CAGCGAGTTCGAGAGCCCTAAGAAGAAGAGGAAGGTGGACAAGAAGTACTCGATCGGCCTCGATATTGGG
ACTAACTCTGTTGGCTGGGCCGTGATCACCGACGAGTACAAGGTGCCCTCAAAGAAGTTCAAGGTCCTGG
GCAACACCGATCGGCATTCCATCAAGAAGAATCTCATTGGCGCTCTCCTGTTCGACAGCGGCGAGACGGC
TGAGGCTACGCGGCTCAAGCGCACCGCCCGCAGGCGGTACACGCGCAGGAAGAATCGCATCTGCTACCTG
CAGGAGATTTTCTCCAACGAGATGGCGAAGGTTGACGATTCTTTCTTCCACAGGCTGGAGGAGTCATTCC
TCGTGGAGGAGGATAAGAAGCACGAGCGGCATCCAATCTTCGGCAACATTGTCGACGAGGTTGCCTACCA
CGAGAAGTACCCTACGATCTACCATCTGCGGAAGAAGCTCGTGGACTCCACAGATAAGGCGGACCTCCGC
CTGATCTACCTCGCTCTGGCCCACATGATTAAGTTCAGGGGCCATTTCCTGATCGAGGGGGATCTCAACC
CGGACAATAGCGATGTTGACAAGCTGTTCATCCAGCTCGTGCAGACGTACAACCAGCTCTTCGAGGAGAA
CCCCATTAATGCGTCAGGCGTCGACGCGAAGGCTATCCTGTCCGCTAGGCTCTCGAAGTCTCGGAAGCTC
GAGAACCTGATCGCCCAGCTGCCGGGCGAGAAGAAGAACGGCCTGTTCGGGAATCTCATTGCGCTCAGCC
TGGGGCTCACGCCCAACTTCAAGTCGAATTTCGATCTCGCTGAGGACGCCAAGCTGCAGCTCTCCAAGGA
CACATACGACGATGACCTGGATAACCTCCTGGCCCAGATCGGCGATCAGTACGCGGACCTGTTCCTCGCT
GCCAAGAATCTGTCGGACGCCATCCTCCTGTCTGATATTCTCAGGGTGAACACCGAGATTACGAAGGCTC
CGCTCTCAGCCTCCATGATCAAGCGCTACGACGAGCACCATCAGGATCTGACCCTCCTGAAGGCGCTGGT
CAGGCAGCAGCTCCCCGAGAAGTACAAGGAGATCTTCTTCGATCAGTCGAAGAACGGCTACGCTGGGTAC
ATTGACGGCGGGGCCTCTCAGGAGGAGTTCTACAAGTTCATCAAGCCGATTCTGGAGAAGATGGACGGCA
CGGAGGAGCTGCTGGTGAAGCTCAAGCGCGAGGACCTCCTGAGGAAGCAGCGGACATTCGATAACGGCAG
CATCCCACACCAGATTCATCTCGGGGAGCTGCACGCTATCCTGAGGAGGCAGGAGGACTTCTACCCTTTC
CTCAAGGATAACCGCGAGAAGATCGAGAAGATTCTGACTTTCAGGATCCCGTACTACGTCGGCCCACTCG
CTAGGGGCAACTCCCGCTTCGCTTGGATGACCCGCAAGTCAGAGGAGACGATCACGCCGTGGAACTTCGA
GGAGGTGGTCGACAAGGGCGCTAGCGCTCAGTCGTTCATCGAGAGGATGACGAATTTCGACAAGAACCTG
CCAAATGAGAAGGTGCTCCCTAAGCACTCGCTCCTGTACGAGTACTTCACAGTCTACAACGAGCTGACTA
AGGTGAAGTATGTGACCGAGGGCATGAGGAAGCCGGCTTTCCTGTCTGGGGAGCAGAAGAAGGCCATCGT
GGACCTCCTGTTCAAGACCAACCGGAAGGTCACGGTTAAGCAGCTCAAGGAGGACTACTTCAAGAAGATT
GAGTGCTTCGATTCGGTCGAGATCTCTGGCGTTGAGGACCGCTTCAACGCCTCCCTGGGGACCTACCACG
ATCTCCTGAAGATCATTAAGGATAAGGACTTCCTGGACAACGAGGAGAATGAGGATATCCTCGAGGACAT
TGTGCTGACACTCACTCTGTTCGAGGACCGGGAGATGATCGAGGAGCGCCTGAAGACTTACGCCCATCTC
TTCGATGACAAGGTCATGAAGCAGCTCAAGAGGAGGAGGTACACCGGCTGGGGGAGGCTGAGCAGGAAGC
TCATCAACGGCATTCGGGACAAGCAGTCCGGGAAGACGATCCTCGACTTCCTGAAGAGCGATGGCTTCGC
GAACCGCAATTTCATGCAGCTGATTCACGATGACAGCCTCACATTCAAGGAGGATATCCAGAAGGCTCAG
GTGAGCGGCCAGGGGGACTCGCTGCACGAGCATATCGCGAACCTCGCTGGCTCGCCAGCTATCAAGAAGG
GGATTCTGCAGACCGTGAAGGTTGTGGACGAGCTGGTGAAGGTCATGGGCAGGCACAAGCCTGAGAACAT
CGTCATTGAGATGGCCCGGGAGAATCAGACCACGCAGAAGGGCCAGAAGAACTCACGCGAGAGGATGAAG
AGGATCGAGGAGGGCATTAAGGAGCTGGGGTCCCAGATCCTCAAGGAGCACCCGGTGGAGAACACGCAGC
TGCAGAATGAGAAGCTCTACCTGTACTACCTCCAGAATGGCCGCGATATGTATGTGGACCAGGAGCTGGA
TATTAACAGGCTCAGCGATTACGACGTCGATGCCATCGTTCCACAGTCATTCCTGAAGGATGACTCCATT
GACAACAAGGTCCTCACCAGGTCGGACAAGAACCGGGGCAAGTCTGATAATGTTCCTTCAGAGGAGGTCG
TTAAGAAGATGAAGAACTACTGGCGCCAGCTCCTGAATGCCAAGCTGATCACGCAGCGGAAGTTCGATAA
CCTCACAAAGGCTGAGAGGGGCGGGCTCTCTGAGCTGGACAAGGCGGGCTTCATCAAGAGGCAGCTGGTC
GAGACACGGCAGATCACTAAGCACGTTGCGCAGATTCTCGACTCACGGATGAACACTAAGTACGATGAGA
ATGACAAGCTGATCCGCGAGGTGAAGGTCATCACCCTGAAGTCAAAGCTCGTCTCCGACTTCAGGAAGGA
TTTCCAGTTCTACAAGGTTCGGGAGATCAACAATTACCACCATGCCCATGACGCGTACCTGAACGCGGTG
GTCGGCACAGCTCTGATCAAGAAGTACCCAAAGCTCGAGAGCGAGTTCGTGTACGGGGACTACAAGGTTT
ACGATGTGAGGAAGATGATCGCCAAGTCGGAGCAGGAGATTGGCAAGGCTACCGCCAAGTACTTCTTCTA
CTCTAACATTATGAATTTCTTCAAGACAGAGATCACTCTGGCCAATGGCGAGATCCGGAAGCGCCCCCTC
ATCGAGACGAACGGCGAGACGGGGGAGATCGTGTGGGACAAGGGCAGGGATTTCGCGACCGTCAGGAAGG
TTCTCTCCATGCCACAAGTGAATATCGTCAAGAAGACAGAGGTCCAGACTGGCGGGTTCTCTAAGGAGTC
AATTCTGCCTAAGCGGAACAGCGACAAGCTCATCGCCCGCAAGAAGGACTGGGATCCGAAGAAGTACGGC
GGGTTCGACAGCCCCACTGTGGCCTACTCGGTCCTGGTTGTGGCGAAGGTTGAGAAGGGCAAGTCCAAGA
AGCTCAAGAGCGTGAAGGAGCTGCTGGGGATCACGATTATGGAGCGCTCCAGCTTCGAGAAGAACCCGAT
CGATTTCCTGGAGGCGAAGGGCTACAAGGAGGTGAAGAAGGACCTGATCATTAAGCTCCCCAAGTACTCA
CTCTTCGAGCTGGAGAACGGCAGGAAGCGGATGCTGGCTTCCGCTGGCGAGCTGCAGAAGGGGAACGAGC
TGGCTCTGCCGTCCAAGTATGTGAACTTCCTCTACCTGGCCTCCCACTACGAGAAGCTCAAGGGCAGCCC
CGAGGACAACGAGCAGAAGCAGCTGTTCGTCGAGCAGCACAAGCATTACCTCGACGAGATCATTGAGCAG
ATTTCCGAGTTCTCCAAGCGCGTGATCCTGGCCGACGCGAATCTGGATAAGGTCCTCTCCGCGTACAACA
AGCACCGCGACAAGCCAATCAGGGAGCAGGCTGAGAATATCATTCATCTCTTCACCCTGACGAACCTCGG
CGCCCCTGCTGCTTTCAAGTACTTCGACACAACTATCGATCGCAAGAGGTACACAAGCACTAAGGAGGTC
CTGGACGCGACCCTCATCCACCAGTCGATTACCGGCCTCTACGAGACGCGCATCGACCTGTCTCAGCTCG
GGGGCGACTCAGGCGGCTCATCTGGCGGGTCAAAGCGCACAGCCGACGGCTCTGAGTTCGAGAGCCCTAA
GAAGAAGCGCAAGGTGTCAGGCGGCTCTTCAGGCGGCAGCACCCTGAACATTGAGGACGAGTACCGGCTG
CACGAGACGAGCAAGGAGCCAGACGTTTCGCTCGGCAGCACTTGGCTCTCTGACTTCCCACAGGCTTGGG
CCGAGACTGGCGGCATGGGCCTGGCCGTGCGCCAGGCTCCACTGATCATCCCTCTGAAGGCGACCTCCAC
CCCGGTTTCTATTAAGCAGTACCCGATGAGCCAGGAGGCCAGGCTGGGGATCAAGCCACACATTCAGCGG
CTGCTGGACCAGGGCATCCTGGTGCCATGCCAGTCCCCGTGGAATACTCCGCTCCTGCCGGTGAAGAAGC
CTGGGACAAACGACTACAGGCCGGTTCAGGATCTCAGGGAGGTGAACAAGCGCGTGGAGGACATCCATCC
GACAGTGCCGAACCCGTACAATCTGCTGTCGGGCCTGCCTCCGAGCCACCAGTGGTACACCGTCCTGGAC
CTCAAGGACGCTTTCTTCTGCCTGCGGCTGCACCCGACGTCTCAGCCGCTGTTCGCGTTCGAGTGGCGCG
ACCCAGAGATGGGCATTTCCGGCCAGCTGACCTGGACACGCCTACCCCAGGGCTTCAAGAACTCCCCGAC
TCTCTTCAACGAGGCTCTCCACCGGGATCTCGCGGACTTCAGGATTCAGCATCCCGATCTGATCCTGCTC
CAGTATGTTGACGACCTCCTCCTGGCCGCGACGTCGGAGCTGGACTGCCAGCAGGGCACCCGGGCGCTGC
TGCAGACACTGGGCAATCTGGGGTACCGCGCCTCTGCGAAGAAGGCGCAGATCTGCCAGAAGCAAGTGAA
GTACCTGGGCTACCTCCTGAAGGAGGGCCAGCGCTGGCTCACTGAGGCGAGGAAGGAGACTGTTATGGGC
CAGCCCACTCCAAAGACTCCGAGGCAGCTCAGGGAGTTCCTCGGCAAGGCTGGGTTCTGCCGCCTGTTCA
TCCCTGGGTTCGCTGAGATGGCTGCGCCGCTCTACCCGCTGACTAAGCCGGGGACACTGTTCAACTGGGG
GCCAGACCAGCAGAAGGCGTACCAGGAGATTAAGCAGGCGCTGCTGACGGCCCCAGCGCTCGGCCTACCA
GACCTGACGAAGCCGTTCGAGCTGTTCGTTGACGAGAAGCAGGGGTACGCGAAGGGCGTGCTGACACAGA
AGCTGGGGCCTTGGCGCCGCCCGGTCGCGTACCTGTCGAAGAAGCTGGACCCAGTCGCTGCTGGGTGGCC
TCCATGCCTCCGGATGGTCGCTGCTATTGCGGTTCTGACCAAGGATGCGGGGAAGCTCACAATGGGGCAG
CCTCTCGTGATCCTGGCTCCACATGCGGTGGAGGCGCTGGTGAAGCAGCCACCGGACCGGTGGCTGTCGA
ACGCTCGGATGACACACTACCAGGCGCTCCTCCTCGATACAGACCGGGTTCAGTTCGGGCCTGTGGTTGC
TCTGAACCCAGCCACACTGCTGCCACTCCCTGAGGAGGGCCTCCAGCACAATTGCCTCGACATCCTGGCT
GAGGCGCACGGCACCCGCCCTGATCTCACCGACCAGCCTCTGCCAGATGCTGACCACACCTGGTACACGG
ATGGGTCCTCGCTGCTGCAGGAGGGCCAGAGGAAGGCGGGCGCCGCCGTCACCACAGAGACAGAGGTTAT
TTGGGCCAAGGCCCTACCGGCTGGCACCAGCGCCCAGCGCGCTGAGCTGATCGCGCTGACTCAGGCGCTG
AAGATGGCCGAGGGGAAGAAGCTCAATGTTTACACCGACTCGCGGTACGCGTTCGCTACAGCTCACATTC
ATGGGGAGATCTACCGCCGGCGCGGGTGGCTGACTTCGGAGGGCAAGGAGATTAAGAATAAGGACGAGAT
CCTGGCCCTGCTCAAGGCGCTGTTCCTGCCGAAGCGCCTCTCAATCATTCACTGCCCGGGCCACCAGAAG
GGCCATTCGGCCGAGGCTAGGGGCAATCGGATGGCTGACCAGGCGGCGCGGAAGGCGGCTATCACCGAGA
CTCCCGATACATCTACCCTCCTGATCGAGAACTCGAGCCCATCTGGCGGCTCTAAGCGGACTGCGGATGG
GTCTGAGTTCGAGTCACCAAAGAAGAAGAGGAAGGTGGGCTCTGGCCCTGCTGCTAAGCGCGTGAAGCTC
GATTGAGCTCAGAGCTTTCGTTCGTATCATCGGTTTCGACAACGTTCGTCAAGTTCAATGCATCAGTTTC
ATTGCGCACACACCAGAATCCTACTGAGTTTGAGTATTATGGCATTGGGAAAACTGTTTTTCTTGTACCA
TTTGTTGTGCTTGTAATTTACTGTGTTTTTTATTCGGTTTTCGCTATCGAACTGTGAAATGGAAATGGAT
GGAGAAGAGTTAATGAATGATATGGTCCTTTTGTTCATTCTCAAATTAATATTATTTGTTTTTTCTCTTA
TTTGTTGTGTGTTGAATTTGAAATTATAAGAGATATGCAAACATTTTGTTTTGAGTAAAAATGTGTCAAA
TCGTGGCCTCTAATGACCGAAGTTAATATGAGGAGTAAAACACTTGTAGTTGTACCATTATGCTTATTCA
CTAGGCAACAAATATATTTTCAGACCTAGAAAAGCTGCAAATGTTACTGAATACAAGTATGTCCTCTTGT
GTTTTAGACATTTATGAACTTTCCTTTATGTAATTTTCCAGAATCCTTGTCAGATTCTAATCATTGCTTT
ATAATTATAGTTATACTCATGGATTTGTAGTTGAGTATGAAAATATTTTTTAATGCATTTTATGACTTGC
CAATTGATTGACAACGAATTCGCTACCTTAGGACCGTTATAGTTACGTTAATTAAGAATTATCGAACCAC
TTTGTACAAGAAAGCTGGGTCTAGCTGGCGCGCCATATAAGCTTATTACCCTGTTATCCCTAATCGATCG
ATCGGTTAACGGTAACCGACTTGCTGCCCCGAGAATTATGCAGCATTTTTTTGGTGTATGTGGGCCCCAA
ATGAAGTGCAGGTCAAACCTTGACAGTGACGACAAATCGTTGGGCGGGTCCAGGGCGAATTTTGCGACAA
CATGTCGAGGCTCAGCAGGACGAATTCGTAACTATAACGGTCCTAAGGTAGCGAATTAATTAACATGATT
ACGCCAAGCTATCAACTTTGTATAGAAAAGTTGTTAGAATTGGCGCGAATTCGTAATCATGTCATAGCTG
TTTCCTGTGTGAAATTGTTATCCGCTCACAATTCCACACAACATACGAGCCGGAAGCATAAAGTGTAAAG
CCTGGGGTGCCTAATGAGTGAGCTAACTCACATTAATTGCGTTGCGCTCACTGCCCGCTTTCCAGTCGGG
AAACCTGTCGTGCCAGCTGCATTAATGAATCGGCCAACGCGCGGGGAGAGGCGGTTTGCGTATTGGCTAG
AGCAGCTTGCCAACATGGTGGAGCACGACACTCTCGTCTACTCCAAGAATATCAAAGATACAGTCTCAGA
AGACCAAAGGGCTATTGAGACTTTTCAACAAAGGGTAATATCGGGAAACCTCCTCGGATTCCATTGCCCA
GCTATCTGTCACTTCATCAAAAGGACAGTAGAAAAGGAAGGTGGCACCTACAAATGCCATCATTGCGATA
AAGGAAAGGCTATCGTTCAAGATGCCTCTGCCGACAGTGGTCCCAAAGATGGACCCCCACCCACGAGGAG
CATCGTGGAAAAAGAAGACGTTCCAACCACGTCTTCAAAGCAAGTGGATTGATGTGAACATGGTGGAGCA
CGACACTCTCGTCTACTCCAAGAATATCAAAGATACAGTCTCAGAAGACCAAAGGGCTATTGAGACTTTT
CAACAAAGGGTAATATCGGGAAACCTCCTCGGATTCCATTGCCCAGCTATCTGTCACTTCATCAAAAGGA
CAGTAGAAAAGGAAGGTGGCACCTACAAATGCCATCATTGCGATAAAGGAAAGGCTATCGTTCAAGATGC
CTCTGCCGACAGTGGTCCCAAAGATGGACCCCCACCCACGAGGAGCATCGTGGAAAAAGAAGACGTTCCA
ACCACGTCTTCAAAGCAAGTGGATTGATGTGATATCTCCACTGACGTAAGGGATGACGCACAATCCCACT
ATCCTTCGCAAGACCCTTCCTCTATATAAGGAAGTTCATTTCATTTGGAGAGGACACGCTGAAATCACCA
GTCTCTCTCTACAAATCTATCTCTCTCGAGCTTTCGCAGATCCGGGGGGCAATGAGATATGAAAAAGCCT
GAACTCACCGCGACGTCTGTCGAGAAGTTTCTGATCGAAAAGTTCGACAGCGTCTCCGACCTGATGCAGC
TCTCGGAGGGCGAAGAATCTCGTGCTTTCAGCTTCGATGTAGGAGGGCGTGGATATGTCCTGCGGGTAAA
TAGCTGCGCCGATGGTTTCTACAAAGATCGTTATGTTTATCGGCACTTTGCATCGGCCGCGCTCCCGATT
CCGGAAGTGCTTGACATTGGGGAGTTTAGCGAGAGCCTGACCTATTGCATCTCCCGCCGTTCACAGGGTG
TCACGTTGCAAGACCTGCCTGAAACCGAACTGCCCGCTGTTCTACAACCGGTCGCGGAGGCTATGGATGC
GATCGCTGCGGCCGATCTTAGCCAGACGAGCGGGTTCGGCCCATTCGGACCGCAAGGAATCGGTCAATAC
ACTACATGGCGTGATTTCATATGCGCGATTGCTGATCCCCATGTGTATCACTGGCAAACTGTGATGGACG
ACACCGTCAGTGCGTCCGTCGCGCAGGCTCTCGATGAGCTGATGCTTTGGGCCGAGGACTGCCCCGAAGT
CCGGCACCTCGTGCACGCGGATTTCGGCTCCAACAATGTCCTGACGGACAATGGCCGCATAACAGCGGTC
ATTGACTGGAGCGAGGCGATGTTCGGGGATTCCCAATACGAGGTCGCCAACATCTTCTTCTGGAGGCCGT
GGTTGGCTTGTATGGAGCAGCAGACGCGCTACTTCGAGCGGAGGCATCCGGAGCTTGCAGGATCGCCACG
ACTCCGGGCGTATATGCTCCGCATTGGTCTTGACCAACTCTATCAGAGCTTGGTTGACGGCAATTTCGAT
GATGCAGCTTGGGCGCAGGGTCGATGCGACGCAATCGTCCGATCCGGAGCCGGGACTGTCGGGCGTACAC
AAATCGCCCGCAGAAGCGCGGCCGTCTGGACCGATGGCTGTGTAGAAGTACTCGCCGATAGTGGAAACCG
ACGCCCCAGCACTCGTCCGAGGGCAAAGAAATAGAGTAGATGCCGACCGGGATCTGTCGATCGACAAGCT
CGAGTTTCTCCATAATAATGTGTGAGTAGTTCCCAGATAAGGGAATTAGGGTTCCTATAGGGTTTCGCTC
ATGTGTTGAGCATATAAGAAACCCTTAGTATGTATTTGTATTTGTAAAATACTTCTATCAATAAAATTTC
TAATTCCTAAAACCAAAATCCAGTACTAAAATCCAGATCCCCCGAATTAATTCGGCGTTAATTCAGTACA
TTAAAAACGTCCGCAATGTGTTATTAAGTTGTCTAAGCGTCAATTTGTTTACACCACAATATATCCTGCC
ACCAGCCAGCCAACAGCTCCCCGACCGGCAGCTCGGCACAAAATCACCACTCGATACAGGCAGCCCATCA
GTCCGGGACGGCGTCAGCGGGAGAGCCGTTGTAAGGCGGCAGACTTTGCTCATGTTACCGATGCTATTCG
GAAGAACGGCAACTAAGCTGCCGGGTTTGAAACACGGATGATCTCGCGGAGGGTAGCATGTTGATTGTAA
CGATGACAGAGCGTTGCTGCCTGTGATCACCGCGGTTTCAAGCTTGTATTCACCGGTGTTATGGTTAATT
AACAGCTTCAACTTTATTATACAAAGTTGATAATTCACTGGCGCGCCGTAACTATAACGGTCCTAAGGTA
GCGAACCGCGGCTGGCAAACAGCTATTATGGGTATTATGGGTCTAGTGGGTTTCAAAATCGGCTCCGTCG
ATACTATGTTATACGCCAACTTTGAAAACAACTTTGAAAAAGCTGTTTTCTGGTATTTAAGGTTTTAGAA
TGCAAGGAACAGTGAATTGGAGTTCGTCTTGTTATAATTAGCTTCTTGGGGTATCTTTAAATACTGTAGA
AAAGAGGAAGGAAATAATAAATGGCTAAAATGAGAATATCACCGGAATTGAAAAAACTGATCGAAAAATA
CCGCTGCGTAAAAGATACGGAAGGAATGTCTCCTGCTAAGGTATATAAGCTGGTGGGAGAAAATGAAAAC
CTATATTTAAAAATGACGGACAGCCGGTATAAAGGGACCACCTATGATGTGGAACGGGAAAAGGACATGA
TGCTATGGCTGGAAGGAAAGCTGCCTGTTCCAAAGGTCCTGCACTTTGAACGGCATGATGGCTGGAGCAA
TCTGCTCATGAGTGAGGCCGATGGCGTCCTTTGCTCGGAAGAGTATGAAGATGAACAAAGCCCTGAAAAG
ATTATCGAGCTGTATGCGGAGTGCATCAGGCTCTTTCACTCCATCGACATATCGGATTGTCCCTATACGA
ATAGCTTAGACAGCCGCTTAGCCGAATTGGATTACTTACTGAATAACGATCTGGCCGATGTGGATTGCGA
AAACTGGGAAGAAGACACTCCATTTAAAGATCCGCGCGAGCTGTATGATTTTTTAAAGACGGAAAAGCCC
GAAGAGGAACTTGTCTTTTCCCACGGCGACCTGGGAGACAGCAACATCTTTGTGAAAGATGGCAAAGTAA
GTGGCTTTATTGATCTTGGGAGAAGCGGCAGGGCGGACAAGTGGTATGACATTGCCTTCTGCGTCCGGTC
GATCAGGGAGGATATCGGGGAAGAACAGTATGTCGAGCTATTTTTTGACTTACTGGGGATCAAGCCTGAT
TGGGAGAAAATAAAATATTATATTTTACTGGATGAATTGTTTTAGTACCTAATCTCGGGGACGTCTAACT
ACTAAGCGAGAGTAGGGAACTGCCAGGCATCAAATAAAACGAAAGGCTCAGTCGGAAGACTGGGCCTTTC
GTTTTATCTGTTGTTTGTCGGTGAACGCTCTCCTGAGTAGGACAAATCCGCCGGGAGCGGATTTGAACGT
TGTGAAGCAACGGCCCGGAGGGTGGCGGGCAGGACGCCCGCCATAAACTGCCAGGCATCAAACTAAGCAG
AAGGCCATCCTGACGGATGGCCTTTTTGCGTTTCTACAAACTCTTCCTGTTAGATGCATGACCAAAATCC
CTTAACGTGAGTTTTCGTTCCACTGAGCGTCAGACCCCGTAGAAAAGATCAAAGGATCTTCTTGAGATCC
TTTTTTTCTGCGCGTAATCTGCTGCTTGCAAACAAAAAAACCACCGCTACCAGCGGTGGTTTGTTTGCCG
GATCAAGAGCTACCAACTCTTTTTCCGAAGGTAACTGGCTTCAGCAGAGCGCAGATACCAAATACTGTCC
TTCTAGTGTAGCCGTAGTTAGGCCACCACTTCAAGAACTCTGTAGCACCGCCTACATACCTCGCTCTGCT
AATCCTGTTACCAGTGGCTGCTGCCAGTGGCGATAAGTCGTGTCTTACCGGGTTGGACTCAAGACGATAG
TTACCGGATAAGGCGCAGCGGTCGGGCTGAACGGGGGGTTCGTGCACACAGCCCAGCTTGGAGCGAACGA
CCTACACCGAACTGAGATACCTACAGCGTGAGCTATGAGAAAGCGCCACGCTTCCCGAAGGGAGAAAGGC
GGACAGGTATCCGGTAAGCGGCAGGGTCGGAACAGGAGAGCGCACGAGGGAGCTTCCAGGGGGAAACGCC
TGGTATCTTTATAGTCCTGTCGGGTTTCGCCACCTCTGACTTGAGCGTCGATTTTTGTGATGCTCGTCAG
GGGGGCGGAGCCTATGGAAAAACGCCAGCAACGCGGCCTTTTTACGGTTCCTGGCCTTTTGCTGGCCTTT
TGCTCACATGTTCTTTCCTGCGTTATCCCCTGATTCTGTGGATAACCGTATTACCGCTAGATAGCTGGTT
GCCCTCGCCGCTGGGCTGGCGGCCGTCTATGGCCCTGCAAACGCGCCAGAAACGCCGTCGAAGCCGTGTG
CGAGACACCCCGGCCGCCGGCGTTGTGGATACCTCGCGGAAAACTTGGCCCTCACTGACAGATGAGGGGC
GGACGTTGACACTTGAGGGGCCGACTCACCCGGCGCGGCGTTGACAGATGAGGGGCAGGCTCGATTTCGG
CCGGCGACGTGGAGCTGGCCAGCCTCGCAAATCGGCGAAAACGCCTGATTTTACGCGAGTTTCCCACAGA
TGATGTGGACAAGCCTGGGGATAAGTGCCCTGCGGTATTGACACTTGAGGGGCGCGACTACTGACAGATG
AGGGGCGCGATCCTTGACACTTGAGGGGCAGAGTGCTGACAGATGAGGGGCGCACCTATTGACATTTGAG
GGGCTGTCCACAGGCAGAAAATCCAGCATTTGCAAGGGTTTCCGCCCGTTTTTCGGCCACCGCTAACCTG
TCTTTTAACCTGCTTTTAAACCAATATTTATAAACCTTGTTTTTAACCAGGGCTGCGCCCTGTGCGCGTG
ACCGCGCACGCCGAAGGGGGGTGCCCCCCCTTCTCGAACCCTCCCGGTCGAGTCATGGTCTAGCATGGAT
CTCGGGGACGTCACCCATAATACCCATAATAGCTGTTTGCCAGTACTTTGATCCCGAGGGGAACCCTGTG
GTTGGCATGCACATACAAATGGACGAACGGATAAACCTTTTCACGCCCTTTTAAATATCCGATTATTCTA
ATAAACGCTCTTTTCTCTTAG
